>Addgene plasmid #135529 | pCAG_Xph18-eGFP-CCR5TC | addgene full sequence | sequence record 274678 | Addgene NGS Result
GGTCGACATTGATTATTGACTAGAGTCATCCTCATCGTCGACATTGATTATTGACTAGTTATTAATAGTA
ATCAATTACGGGGTCATTAGTTCATAGCCCATATATGGAGTTCCGCGTTACATAACTTACGGTAAATGGC
CCGCCTGGCTGACCGCCCAACGACCCCCGCCCATTGACGTCAATAATGACGTATGTTCCCATAGTAACGC
CAATAGGGACTTTCCATTGACGTCAATGGGTGGAGTATTTACGGTAAACTGCCCACTTGGCAGTACATCA
AGTGTATCATATGCCAAGTACGCCCCCTATTGACGTCAATGACGGTAAATGGCCCGCCTGGCATTATGCC
CAGTACATGACCTTATGGGACTTTCCTACTTGGCAGTACATCTACGTATTAGTCATCGCTATTACCATGG
TCGAGGTGAGCCCCACGTTCTGCTTCACTCTCCCCATCTCCCCCCCCTCCCCACCCCCAATTTTGTATTT
ATTTATTTTTTAATTATTTTGTGCAGCGATGGGGGCGGGGGGGGGGGGGGGGCGCGCCRGGGGGGGGGGG
GGGGGGGGGGGGGGGGGGGGGGGSGRGGCGGAGAGGTGCGGCGGCAGCCAATCAGAGCGGCGCGCTCCGA
AAGTTTCCTTTTATGGCGAGGCGGCGGCGGCGGCGGCCCTATAAAAAGCGAAGCGCGCGGCGGGCGGGAG
TCGCTGCGCGCTGCCTTCGCCCCGTGCCCCGCTCCGCCGCCGCCTCGCGCCGCCCGCCCCGGCTCTGACT
GACCGCGTTACTCCCACAGGTGAGCGGGCGGGACGGCCCTTCTCCTCCGGGCTGTAATTAGCGCTTGGTT
TAATGACGGCTTGTTTCTTTTCTGTGGCTGCGTGAAAGCCTTGAGGGGCTCCGGGAGGGCCCTTTGTGCG
GGGGGAGCGGCTCGGGGGGTGCGTGCGTGTGTGTGTGCGTGGGGAGCGCCGCGTGCGGCTCCGCGCTGCC
CGGCGGCTGTGAGCGCTGCGGGCGCGGCGCGGGGCTTTGTGCGCTCCGCAGTGTGCGCGAGGGGAGCGCG
GCCGGGGGCGGTGCCCCGCGGTGCGGGGGGGGCTGCGAGGGGAACAAAGGCTGCGTGCGGGGTGTGTGCG
TGGGGGGGTGAGCAGGGGGTGTGGGCGCGTCGGTCGGGCTGCAACCCCCCCTGCACCCCCCTCCCCGAGT
TGCTGAGCACGGCCCGGCTTCGGGTGCGGGGCTCCGTACGGGGCGTGGCGCGGGGCTCGCCGTGCCGGGC
GGGGGGTGGCGGCAGGTGGGGGTGCCGGGCGGGGCGGGGCCGCCTCGGGCCGGGGAGGGCTCGGGGGAGG
GGCGCGGCGGCCCCCGGAGCGCCGGCGGCTGTCGAGGCGCGGCGAGCCGCAGCCATTGCCTTTTATGGTA
ATCGTGCGAGAGGGCGCAGGGACTTCCTTTGTCCCAAATCTGTGCGGAGCCGAAATCTGGGAGGCGCCGC
CGCACCCCCTCTAGCGGGCGCGGGGCGAAGCGGTGCGGCGCCGGCAGGAAGGAAATGGGCGGGGAGGGCC
TTCGTGCGTCGCCGCGCCGCCGTCCCCTTCTCCCTCTCCAGCCTCGGGGCTGTCCGCGGGGGGACGGCTG
CCTTCGGGGGGGACGGGGCAGGGCGGGGTTCGGCTTCTGGCGTGTGACCGGCGGCTCTAGAGCCTCTGCT
AACCATGTTCATGCCTTCTTCTTTTTCCTACAGCTCCTGGGCAACGTGCTGGTTATTGTGCTGTCTCATC
ATTTTGGCAAAGAATTCGGTACCGCGGGCCCGGGGCCACCATGGCGGGCAGCTCTGTCAGTTCCGTGCCG
ACCAAACTGGAAGTGGTTGCGGCCACCCCGACGTCTCTGCTGATCAGCTGGGATGCACATTCGCGGATGG
CGTGGGTCAATTATTACCGTATCACCTATGGCGAAACGGGCGGTAACTCCCCGGTTCAGGAATTCACCGT
CCCGGGTAGTTCCTCAACCGCAACGATTTCCGGCCTGTCACCGGGTGTCGACTATACCATTACGGTTTAC
GCTAATGGGGGGGGGTTTCGTCGGGGGATGGCGCCGATTTCTATCAATTACCGTACCGGTAGCGGCTCCA
GTAGATCTGGGGTGAGCAAGGGCGAGGAGCTGTTCACCGGGGTGGTGCCCATCCTGGTCGAGCTGGACGG
CGACGTAAACGGCCACAAGTTCAGCGTGTCCGGCGAGGGCGAGGGCGATGCCACCTACGGCAAGCTGACC
CTGAAGTTCATCTGCACCACCGGCAAGCTGCCCGTGCCCTGGCCCACCCTCGTGACCACCCTGACCTACG
GCGTGCAGTGCTTCAGCCGCTACCCCGACCACATGAAGCAGCACGACTTCTTCAAGTCCGCCATGCCCGA
AGGCTACGTCCAGGAGCGCACCATCTTCTTCAAGGACGACGGCAACTACAAGACCCGCGCCGAGGTGAAG
TTCGAGGGCGACACCCTGGTGAACCGCATCGAGCTGAAGGGCATCGACTTCAAGGAGGACGGCAACATCC
TGGGGCACAAGCTGGAGTACAACTACAACAGCCACAACGTCTATATCATGGCCGACAAGCAGAAGAACGG
CATCAAGGTGAACTTCAAGATCCGCCACAACATCGAGGACGGCAGCGTGCAGCTCGCCGACCACTACCAG
CAGAACACCCCCATCGGCGACGGCCCCGTGCTGCTGCCCGACAACCACTACCTGAGCACCCAGTCCGCCC
TGAGCAAAGACCCCAACGAGAAGCGCGATCACATGGTCCTGCTGGAGTTCGTGACCGCCGCCGGGATCAC
TCTCGGCATGGACGAGCTGTACTCTAGGGGAGCTGGCGCTGGAGCGGGTGCAGGGGCTGGCTCTAGATTC
CAGTGCCGGATCTGCATGCGGAACTTCAGCGACCGGTCCAACCTGAGCAGGCACATCAGAACCCACACCG
GAGAAAAGCCCTTCGCCTGCGACATTTGCGGCCGGAAGTTCGCCATCAGCAGCAACCTGAACAGCCACAC
CAAGATCCACACTGGCAGCCAGAAACCTTTCCAGTGCAGAATTTGTATGAGAAACTTTAGCAGAAGCGAC
AACCTGGCCAGACACATCCGGACACATACTGGTGAAAAACCTTTTGCCTGTGATATCTGTGGCAGAAAGT
TTGCCACCTCCGGCAATCTGACCCGGCACACAAAGATTCACCTGCGGGGCAGCCAGCTATCGATTGTCGA
CGCTCCTGAACAACGTGAAGGTGCTTCTCAAGTTTCTGTTTCTGTTACTTTTGAAGATGTTGCTGTTCTT
TTTACTCGTGATGAATGGAAAAAACTTGATCTTTCTCAACGTTCTCTTTATCGTGAAGTTATGCTTGAAA
ATTATTCTAATCTTGCTTCTATGGCTTAAACGCGTTGTACAAGTAAAGCGGCCCCGGACTCGAGGCCGCA
GGTAAGTATCAAGGTTACAAGACAGGTTTAAGGAGACCAATAGAAACTGGGCTTGTCGAGACAGAGAAGA
CTCTTGCGTTTCTGATAGGCACCTATTGGTCTTACTGACATCCACTTTGCCTTTCTCTCCACAGGTGTCG
ACAATCAACCTCTGGATTACAAAATTTGTGAAAGATTGACTGGTATTCTTAACTATGTTGCTCCTTTTAC
GCTATGTGGATACGCTGCTTTAATGCCTTTGTATCATGCTATTGCTTCCCGTATGGCTTTCATTTTCTCC
TCCTTGTATAAATCCTGGTTGCTGTCTCTTTATGAGGAGTTGTGGCCCGTTGTCAGGCAACGTGGCGTGG
TGTGCACTGTGTTTGCTGACGCAACCCCCACTGGTTGGGGCATTGCCACCACCTGTCAGCTCCTTTCCGG
GACTTTCGCTTTCCCCCTCCCTATTGCCACGGCGGAACTCATCGCCGCCTGCCTTGCCCGCTGCTGGACA
GGGGCTCGGCTGTTGGGCACTGACAATTCCGTGGTGTTGTCGGGGAAGCTGACGTCCTTTCCATGGCTGC
TCGCCTGTGTTGCCACCTGGATTCTGCGCGGGACGTCCTTCTGCTACGTCCCTTCGGCCCTCAATCCAGC
GGACCTTCCTTCCCGCGGCCTGCTGCCGGCTCTGCGGCCTCTTCCGCGTCTTCGCCTTCGCCCTCAGACG
AGTCGGATCTCCCTTTGGGCCGCCTCCCCGCCTGGAATTCGAGCTCGGTACGATCAGCCTCGACTGTGCC
TTCTAGTTGCCAGCCATCTGTTGTTTGCCCCTCCCCCGTGCCTTCCTTGACCCTGGAAGGTGCCACTCCC
ACTGTCCTTTCCTAATAAAATGAGGAAATTGCATCGCATTGTCTGAGTAGGTGTCATTCTATTCTGGGGG
GTGGGGTGGGGCAGGACAGCAAGGGGGAGGATTGGGAAGACAATAGCCCAGCTTTTGTTCCCTTTAGTGA
GGGTTAATTGCGCGCTTGGCGTAATCATGGTCATASSYKWWTYCWSTSYKMARKTGYWRKCTGCCTATCA
GAAGGTGGTGGCTGGTGTGGCCAATGCCCTGGCTCACAAATACCACTGAGATCGATCTTTTTCCCTCTGC
CAAAAATTATGGGGACATCATGAAGCCCCTTGAGCATCTGACTTCTGGCTAATAAAGGAAATTTATTTTC
ATTGCAATAGTGTGTTGGAATTTTTTGTGTCTCTCACTCGGAAGGACATATGGGAGGGCAAATCATTTAA
AACATCAGAATGAGTATTTGGTTTAGAGTTTGGCAACATATGCCCATATGCTGGCTGCCATGAACAAAGG
TTGGCTATAAAGAGGTCATCAGTATATGAAACAGCCCCCTGCTGTCCATTCCTTATTCCATAGAAAAGCC
TTGACTTGAGGTTAGATTTTTTTTATATTTTGTTTTGTGTTATTTTTTTCTTTAACATCCCTAAAATTTT
CCTTACATGTTTTACTAGCCAGATTTTTCCTCCTCTCCTGACTACTCCCAGTCATAGCTGTCCCTCTTCT
CTTATGGAGATCCCTCGACCTGCAGCCCAAGCTTGGCGTAATCATGGTCATAGCTGTTTCCTGTGTGAAA
TTGTTATCCGCTCACAATTCCACACAACATACGAGCCGGAAGCATAAAGTGTAAAGCCTGGGGTGCCTAA
TGAGTGAGCTAACTCACATTAATTGCGTTGCGCTCACTGCCCGCTTTCCAGTCGGGAAACCTGTCGTGCC
AGCGGATCCGCATCTCAATTAGTCAGCAACCATAGTCCCGCCCCTAACTCCGCCCATCCCGCCCCTAACT
CCGCCCAGTTCCGCCCATTCTCCGCCCCATGGCTGACTAATTTTTTTTATTTATGCAGAGGCCGAGGCCG
CCTCGGCCTCTGAGCTATTCCAGAAGTAGTGAGGAGGCTTTTTTGGAGGCCTAGGCTTTTGCAAAAAGCT
AACTTGTTTATTGCAGCTTATAATGGTTACAAATAAAGCAATAGCATCACAAATTTCACAAATAAAGCAT
TTTTTTCACTGCATTCTAGTTGTGGTTTGTCCAAACTCATCAATGTATCTTATCATGTCTGGATCCGCTG
CATTAATGAATCGGCCAACGCGCGGGGAGAGGCGGTTTGCGTATTGGGCGCTCTTCCGCTTCCTCGCTCA
CTGACTCGCTGCGCTCGGTCGTTCGGCTGCGGCGAGCGGTATCAGCTCACTCAAAGGCGGTAATACGGTT
ATCCACAGAATCAGGGGATAACGCAGGAAAGAACATGTGAGCAAAAGGCCAGCAAAAGGCCAGGAACCGT
AAAAAGGCCGCGTTGCTGGCGTTTTTCCATAGGCTCCGCCCCCCTGACGAGCATCACAAAAATCGACGCT
CAAGTCAGAGGTGGCGAAACCCGACAGGACTATAAAGATACCAGGCGTTTCCCCCTGGAAGCTCCCTCGT
GCGCTCTCCTGTTCCGACCCTGCCGCTTACCGGATACCTGTCCGCCTTTCTCCCTTCGGGAAGCGTGGCG
CTTTCTCATAGCTCACGCTGTAGGTATCTCAGTTCGGTGTAGGTCGTTCGCTCCAAGCTGGGCTGTGTGC
ACGAACCCCCCGTTCAGCCCGACCGCTGCGCCTTATCCGGTAACTATCGTCTTGAGTCCAACCCGGTAAG
ACACGACTTATCGCCACTGGCAGCAGCCACTGGTAACAGGATTAGCAGAGCGAGGTATGTAGGCGGTGCT
ACAGAGTTCTTGAAGTGGTGGCCTAACTACGGCTACACTAGAAGAACAGTATTTGGTATCTGCGCTCTGC
TGAAGCCAGTTACCTTCGGAAAAAGAGTTGGTAGCTCTTGATCCGGCAAACAAACCACCGCTGGTAGCGG
TGGTTTTTTTGTTTGCAAGCAGCAGATTACGCGCAGAAAAAAAGGATCTCAAGAAGATCCTTTGATCTTT
TCTACGGGGTCTGACGCTCAGTGGAACGAAAACTCACGTTAAGGGATTTTGGTCATGAGATTATCAAAAA
GGATCTTCACCTAGATCCTTTTAAATTAAAAATGAAGTTTTAAATCAATCTAAAGTATATATGAGTAAAC
TTGGTCTGACAGTTACCAATGCTTAATCAGTGAGGCACCTATCTCAGCGATCTGTCTATTTCGTTCATCC
ATAGTTGCCTGACTCCCCGTCGTGTAGATAACTACGATACGGGAGGGCTTACCATCTGGCCCCAGTGCTG
CAATGATACCGCGAGACCCACGCTCACCGGCTCCAGATTTATCAGCAATAAACCAGCCAGCCGGAAGGGC
CGAGCGCAGAAGTGGTCCTGCAACTTTATCCGCCTCCATCCAGTCTATTAATTGTTGCCGGGAAGCTAGA
GTAAGTAGTTCGCCAGTTAATAGTTTGCGCAACGTTGTTGCCATTGCTACAGGCATCGTGGTGTCACGCT
CGTCGTTTGGTATGGCTTCATTCAGCTCCGGTTCCCAACGATCAAGGCGAGTTACATGATCCCCCATGTT
GTGCAAAAAAGCGGTTAGCTCCTTCGGTCCTCCGATCGTTGTCAGAAGTAAGTTGGCCGCAGTGTTATCA
CTCATGGTTATGGCAGCACTGCATAATTCTCTTACTGTCATGCCATCCGTAAGATGCTTTTCTGTGACTG
GTGAGTACTCAACCAAGTCATTCTGAGAATAGTGTATGCGGCGACCGAGTTGCTCTTGCCCGGCGTCAAT
ACGGGATAATACCGCGCCACATAGCAGAACTTTAAAAGTGCTCATCATTGGAAAACGTTCTTCGGGGCGA
AAACTCTCAAGGATCTTACCGCTGTTGAGATCCAGTTCGATGTAACCCACTCGTGCACCCAACTGATCTT
CAGCATCTTTTACTTTCACCAGCGTTTCTGGGTGAGCAAAAACAGGAAGGCAAAATGCCGCAAAAAAGGG
AATAAGGGCGACACGGAAATGTTGAATACTCATACTCTTCCTTTTTCAATATTATTGAAGCATTTATCAG
GGTTATTGTCTCATGAGCGGATACATATTTGAATGTATTTAGAAAAATAAACAAATAGGGGTTCCGCGCA
CATTTCCCCGAAAAGTGCCACCTG
Features (pLannotate 1.2.2; 28 found; start..end, strand, type, name):
      5..23      +  enhancer       CMV enhancer (fragment): human cytomegalovirus immediate early enhancer
     40..419     +  enhancer       CMV enhancer: human cytomegalovirus immediate early enhancer
    421..696     +  promoter       chicken β-actin promoter: No description available
    697..1713    +  intron         chimeric intron: chimera between introns from chicken β-actin and rabbit β-globin
   1711..1767    +  CDS            HBB (fragment): HBB_LEPEU - Experimental evidence at protein level: Swiss-Prot protein existence level 1. Involved in oxygen transport from the lung to the various peripheral tissues. From Lepus europaeus (European hare).
   1767..1784    +  misc_feature   MCS (fragment): multiple cloning site
   1800..2072    +  CDS            FINC_PLEWA (fragment): Experimental evidence at transcript level: Swiss-Prot protein existence level 2. Fibronectins bind cell surfaces and various compounds including collagen, fibrin, heparin, DNA, and actin. Fibronectins are involved in cell adhesion, cell motility, opsonization, wound healing, and maintenance of cell shape. May be involved in osteoblast compaction (By similarity). From Pleurodeles waltl (Iberian ribbed newt).
   2112..2822    +  CDS            EGFP: EGFP is a basic (constitutively fluorescent) green fluorescent protein published in 1996, derived from Aequorea victoria. It is reported to be a rapidly-maturing weak dimer with moderate acid sensitivity.
   2868..3209    +  CDS            CCR5TC: zinc-finger domain from the CCR5-224 (+) zinc-finger nuclease that recognizes the left half-site target sequence in the human CCR5 gene (Perez et al., 2008; Gross et al., 2013)
   3267..3383    +  CDS            ZNF720 (fragment): ZN720_HUMAN - Experimental evidence at protein level: Swiss-Prot protein existence level 1. From Homo sapiens (Human).
   3432..3564    +  intron         chimeric intron: chimera between introns from human β-globin and immunoglobulin heavy chain genes
   3573..4161    +  misc_feature   WPRE: woodchuck hepatitis virus posttranscriptional regulatory element
   4165..4181    +  misc_feature   MCS (fragment): pUC18/19 multiple cloning site
   4194..4305    +  polyA_signal   bGH poly(A) signal: bovine growth hormone polyadenylation signal
   4401..4419    -  promoter       T3 promoter: promoter for bacteriophage T3 RNA polymerase
   4473..4526    +  CDS            HBB (fragment): HBB_PONPY - Experimental evidence at transcript level: Swiss-Prot protein existence level 2. Involved in oxygen transport from the lung to the various peripheral tissues. From Pongo pygmaeus (Bornean orangutan).
   4601..4656    +  polyA_signal   β-globin poly(A) signal: rabbit β-globin polyadenylation signal (Gil and Proudfoot, 1987)
   5041..5057    -  protein_bind   lac operator: The lac repressor binds to the lac operator to inhibit transcription in E. coli. This inhibition can be relieved by adding lactose or isopropyl-β-D-thiogalactopyranoside (IPTG). lac repressor encoded by lacI
   5065..5095    -  promoter       lac promoter: promoter for the E. coli lac operon
   5110..5131    -  protein_bind   CAP binding site: CAP binding activates transcription in the presence of cAMP. E. coli catabolite activator protein
   5144..5183    -  CDS            lacI (fragment): lac repressor; lacI; The lac repressor binds to the lac operator to inhibit transcription in E. coli. This inhibition can be relieved by adding lactose or isopropyl-β-D-thiogalactopyranoside (IPTG).
   5190..5212    +  promoter       SV40 promoter (fragment): SV40 enhancer and early promoter
   5236..5371    +  rep_origin     SV40 ori: SV40 origin of replication
   5391..5525    +  polyA_signal   SV40 poly(A) signal: SV40 polyadenylation signal
   5527..5581    -  CDS            lacI (fragment): lac repressor; lacI; The lac repressor binds to the lac operator to inhibit transcription in E. coli. This inhibition can be relieved by adding lactose or isopropyl-β-D-thiogalactopyranoside (IPTG).
   5764..6352    -  rep_origin     ori: high-copy-number ColE1/pMB1/pBR322/pUC origin of replication
   6523..7383    -  CDS            AmpR: β-lactamase; bla; confers resistance to ampicillin, carbenicillin, and related antibiotics
   7384..7488    -  promoter       AmpR promoter: bla
