[The description below was written by a language model from this plasmid's Addgene catalogue record and pLannotate feature annotations shown in this document.]
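Description:
pCAG_Xph18-eGFP-CCR5TC is a mammalian expression plasmid built on a pCAG backbone, about 7.5 kb in total. It is propagated in E. coli through a ColE1/pUC-type origin and selected with ampicillin via the β-lactamase gene. The catalogue entry lists it as low copy, although the annotated origin is of the type usually described as high copy. An SV40 origin is also present, along with remnants of lac regulatory sequences and a T3 promoter that are carried over from the backbone.

Expression is driven by the CAG promoter, which combines the CMV immediate-early enhancer, the chicken β-actin promoter and a chimeric β-actin/β-globin intron. The open reading frame begins with Xph18, a synthetic insert of about 330 bp cloned between KpnI and BglII. Xph18 is described as a specific binder of the synaptic scaffold protein PSD-95, and the automated annotation matches it to a fibronectin fragment, which suggests a fibronectin-domain scaffold. It is fused at its C terminus to eGFP, followed by the left-handed CCR5 zinc-finger domain and a KRAB(A) transcriptional repressor domain, the latter picked up in the table as a ZNF720-like fragment. Downstream lie a second small chimeric intron, a WPRE to enhance transcript stability and expression, and bGH and rabbit β-globin polyadenylation signals.

The zinc finger–KRAB module is a design generally used for transcriptional autoregulation, in which probe not bound to its target can enter the nucleus and repress its own expression. However, the feature table does not annotate a corresponding zinc-finger binding site. According to the associated publication title, the construct serves as a fluorescent, minimally interfering probe for imaging endogenous PSD-95.
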