Addgene plasmid #135529: pCAG_Xph18-eGFP-CCR5TC
Purpose: Encodes a specific PSD-95 binder (Xph18) fused to eGFP, CCR5 left-handed zinc finger, and KRAB(A) transcriptional repressor domain
Depositing lab: Matthieu Sainlos. Depositing organization: CNRS UMR 5297, Institut Interdisciplinaire de Neurosciences (IINS). Publication: Engineering paralog-specific PSD-95 recombinant binders as minimally interfering multimodal probes for advanced imaging techniques. Rimbault C, Breillat C, Compans B, Toulme E, Nunes Vicente F, Fernandez-Monreal M, Mascalchi P, Genuer C, Puente-Munoz V, Gauthereau I, Hosy E, Claverol S, Giannone G, Chamma I, Mackereth CD, Poujol C, Choquet D, Sainlos M. Elife. 2024 Jan 3;13:e69620. doi: 10.7554/eLife.69620. PubMed 38167295.
Backbone
  Vector backbone: pCAG
  Backbone manufacturer: Don B. Arnold lab (USC)
  Backbone size w/o insert (bp): 7120
  Total vector size (bp): 7501
  Vector type: Mammalian Expression
Growth in bacteria
  Bacterial resistance: Ampicillin, 100 μg/mL
  Growth temperature: 37°C
  Growth strain: DH5alpha
  Copy number: Low Copy
Gene/Insert
  Gene/Insert name: Xph18
  Species: Synthetic
  Insert size (bp): 331
  Promoter: CAG
  Tag / fusion protein: eGFP (C terminal on backbone)
  Cloning method: Restriction Enzyme; 5′ cloning site KpnI (not destroyed); 3′ cloning site BglII (not destroyed)
  Sequencing primers: 5′ pCAG-F; 3′ GGTTCTGATGTGCCTGCTCA
Terms and licenses: Academic/Nonprofit Terms; Industry Terms: Not Available to Industry
Depositor comments: Please visit https://doi.org/10.1101/2021.04.07.438431 for bioRxiv preprint.
How to cite: pCAG_Xph18-eGFP-CCR5TC was a gift from Matthieu Sainlos (Addgene plasmid # 135529 ; http://n2t.net/addgene:135529 ; RRID:Addgene_135529)
